>Addgene plasmid #89172 | pT7-NSP5SA11 | depositor full sequence | sequence record 172814 | pT7-NSP5SA11 sequence 3741 bps
ATCGATCCCGGGTTAATACGACTCACTATAGGCTTTTAAAGCGCTACAGTGATGTCTCTCAGTATTGACG
TGACGAGTCTTCCTTCTATTCCTTCAACTATATATAAGAATGAATCGTCTTCAACAACGTCAACTCTTTC
TGGAAAATCTATTGGTAGGAGTGAACAGTACATTTCACCAGATGCAGAAGCATTCAATAAATACATGCTG
TCGAAGTCTCCAGAGGATATTGGACCATCTGATTCTGCTTCAAACGATCCACTCACCAGTTTTTCGATTA
GATCGAATGCAGTTAAGACAAACGCAGACGCTGGCGTGTCTATGGATTCATCAGCACAATCACGACCTTC
AAGTAATGTCGGATGCGATCAAGTGGATTTCTCCTTAAATAAAGGCTTAAAAGTAAAAGCTAATTTGGAC
TCATCAATATCAATATCTACGGATACTAAAAAGGAGAAATCAAAACAAAACCATAAAAGTAGGAAGCACT
ACCCAAGAATTGAAGCAGAGTCTGATTCAGATGATTATGTACTGGATGATTCAGATAGTGATGATGGTAA
ATGTAAGAACTGTAAATATAAGAAGAAATACTTCGCATTAAGAATGAGAATGAAACAAGTCGCAATGCAA
TTGATTGAAGATTTGTAAGTCTGACCTGGGAACACACTAGGGAGCTCCCCACTCCCGTTTTGTGACCGGG
TCGGCATGGCATCTCCACCTCCTCGCGGTCCGACCTGGGCATCCGAAGGAGGACGTCGTCCACTCGGATG
GCTAAGGGAGAGCTCAAAAAAAAGGATCCGGCTGCTAACAAAGCCCGAAAGGAAGCTGAGTTGGCTGCTG
CCACCGCTGAGCAATAACTAGCATAACCCCTTGGGGCCTCTAAACGGGTCTTGAGGGGTTTTTTGCTGAA
AGGAGGAACTATATCCGGATCGAGATCCTCTAGAGTCGACCTGCAGGCATGCAAGCTTGTATTCTATAGT
GTCACCTAAATCGTATGTGTATGATACATAAGGTTATGTATTAATTGTAGCCGCGTTCTAACGACAATAT
GTACAAGCCTAATTGTGTAGCATCTGGCTTACTGAAGCAGACCCTATCATCTCTCTCGTAAACTGCCGTC
AGAGTCGGTTTGGTTGGACGAACCTTCTGAGTTTCTGGTAACGCCGTCCCGCACCCGGAAATGGTCAGCG
AACCAATCAGCAGGGTCATCGCTAGCCAGATCCTCTACGCCGGACGCATCGTGGCCGGCATCACCGGCGC
CACAGGTGCGGTTGCTGGCGCCTATATCGCCGACATCACCGATGGGGAAGATCGGGCTCGCCACTTCGGG
CTCATGAGCGCTTGTTTCGGCGTGGGTATGGTGGCAGGCCCCGTGGCCGGGGGACTGTTGGGCGCCATCT
CCTTGCACCATTCCTTGCGGCGGCGGTGCTCAACGGCCTCAACCTACTACTGGGCTGCTTCTTAATGCAG
GAGTCGCATAAGGGAGAGCGTCGAATGGTGCACTCTCAGTACAATCTGCTCTGATGCCGCATAGTTAAGC
CAGCCCCGACACCCGCCAACACCCGCTGACGCGCCCTGACGGGCTTGTCTGCTCCCGGCATCCGCTTACA
GACAAGCTGTGACCGTCTCCGGGAGCTGCATGTGTCAGAGGTTTTCACCGTCATCACCGAAACGCGCGAG
ACGAAAGGGCCTCGTGATACGCCTATTTTTATAGGTTAATGTCATGATAATAATGGTTTCTTAGACGTCA
GGTGGCACTTTTCGGGGAAATGTGCGCGGAACCCCTATTTGTTTATTTTTCTAAATACATTCAAATATGT
ATCCGCTCATGAGACAATAACCCTGATAAATGCTTCAATAATATTGAAAAAGGAAGAGTATGAGTATTCA
ACATTTCCGTGTCGCCCTTATTCCCTTTTTTGCGGCATTTTGCCTTCCTGTTTTTGCTCACCCAGAAACG
CTGGTGAAAGTAAAAGATGCTGAAGATCAGTTGGGTGCACGAGTGGGTTACATCGAACTGGATCTCAACA
GCGGTAAGATCCTTGAGAGTTTTCGCCCCGAAGAACGTTTTCCAATGATGAGCACTTTTAAAGTTCTGCT
ATGTGGCGCGGTATTATCCCGTATTGACGCCGGGCAAGAGCAACTCGGTCGCCGCATACACTATTCTCAG
AATGACTTGGTTGAGTACTCACCAGTCACAGAAAAGCATCTTACGGATGGCATGACAGTAAGAGAATTAT
GCAGTGCTGCCATAACCATGAGTGATAACACTGCGGCCAACTTACTTCTGACAACGATCGGAGGACCGAA
GGAGCTAACCGCTTTTTTGCACAACATGGGGGATCATGTAACTCGCCTTGATCGTTGGGAACCGGAGCTG
AATGAAGCCATACCAAACGACGAGCGTGACACCACGATGCCTGTAGCAATGGCAACAACGTTGCGCAAAC
TATTAACTGGCGAACTACTTACTCTAGCTTCCCGGCAACAATTAATAGACTGGATGGAGGCGGATAAAGT
TGCAGGACCACTTCTGCGCTCGGCCCTTCCGGCTGGCTGGTTTATTGCTGATAAATCTGGAGCCGGTGAG
CGTGGGTCTCGCGGTATCATTGCAGCACTGGGGCCAGATGGTAAGCCCTCCCGTATCGTAGTTATCTACA
CGACGGGGAGTCAGGCAACTATGGATGAACGAAATAGACAGATCGCTGAGATAGGTGCCTCACTGATTAA
GCATTGGTAACTGTCAGACCAAGTTTACTCATATATACTTTAGATTGATTTAAAACTTCATTTTTAATTT
AAAAGGATCTAGGTGAAGATCCTTTTTGATAATCTCATGACCAAAATCCCTTAACGTGAGTTTTCGTTCC
ACTGAGCGTCAGACCCCGTAGAAAAGATCAAAGGATCTTCTTGAGATCCTTTTTTTCTGCGCGTAATCTG
CTGCTTGCAAACAAAAAAACCACCGCTACCAGCGGTGGTTTGTTTGCCGGATCAAGAGCTACCAACTCTT
TTTCCGAAGGTAACTGGCTTCAGCAGAGCGCAGATACCAAATACTGTTCTTCTAGTGTAGCCGTAGTTAG
GCCACCACTTCAAGAACTCTGTAGCACCGCCTACATACCTCGCTCTGCTAATCCTGTTACCAGTGGCTGC
TGCCAGTGGCGATAAGTCGTGTCTTACCGGGTTGGACTCAAGACGATAGTTACCGGATAAGGCGCAGCGG
TCGGGCTGAACGGGGGGTTCGTGCACACAGCCCAGCTTGGAGCGAACGACCTACACCGAACTGAGATACC
TACAGCGTGAGCTATGAGAAAGCGCCACGCTTCCCGAAGGGAGAAAGGCGGACAGGTATCCGGTAAGCGG
CAGGGTCGGAACAGGAGAGCGCACGAGGGAGCTTCCAGGGGGAAACGCCTGGTATCTTTATAGTCCTGTC
GGGTTTCGCCACCTCTGACTTGAGCGTCGATTTTTGTGATGCTCGTCAGGGGGGCGGAGCCTATGGAAAA
ACGCCAGCAACGCGGCCTTTTTACGGTTCCTGGCCTTTTGCTGGCCTTTTGCTCACATGTTCTTTCCTGC
GTTATCCCCTGATTCTGTGGATAACCGTATTACCGCCTTTGAGTGAGCTGATACCGCTCGCCGCAGCCGA
ACGACCGAGCGCAGCGAGTCAGTGAGCGAGGAAGCGGAAGAGCGCCCAATACGCAAACCGCCTCTCCCCG
CGCGTTGGCCGATTCATTAATGCAGGGGGAT
Features (pLannotate 1.2.2; 14 found; start..end, strand, type, name):
     14..32      +  promoter       T7 promoter: promoter for bacteriophage T7 RNA polymerase
     52..645     +  CDS            NSP5_ROTSH: Experimental evidence at protein level: Swiss-Prot protein existence level 1. Plays an essential role in the viral genome replication. Participates, together with NSP2, in the formation of viral factories (viroplasms) which are large inclusions in the host cytoplasm where replication intermediates are assembled and viral RNA replication takes place. Orchestrates the recruitment of viroplasmic proteins such as capsid proteins to these factories. From Rotavirus A (isolate RVA/Monkey/South Africa/SA11-H96/1958/G3P5B[2]) (RV-A) (Simian Agent 11 (isolate SI/South Africa/H96/58)).
    695..786     +  ncRNA          HDV ribozyme: Accession: RF00094 - Hepatitis delta virus ribozyme
    801..850     +  CDS            SET1 (fragment): solubility-enhancement tag derived from T7 phage gene 10B
    858..905     +  terminator     T7 terminator: transcription terminator for bacteriophage T7 RNA polymerase
    934..968     +  misc_feature   MCS (fragment): pUC18/19 multiple cloning site
    973..991     -  promoter       SP6 promoter: promoter for bacteriophage SP6 RNA polymerase
   1219..1494    +  CDS            TcR (fragment): tetracycline efflux protein; tet; confers resistance to tetracycline
   1495..1543    -  misc_feature   bom (fragment): basis of mobility region from pBR322
   1645..1680    -  CDS            rop (fragment): Rop protein, which maintains plasmids at low copy number; rop
   1775..1879    +  promoter       AmpR promoter: bla
   1880..2740    +  CDS            AmpR: β-lactamase; bla; confers resistance to ampicillin, carbenicillin, and related antibiotics
   2911..3499    +  rep_origin     ori: high-copy-number ColE1/pMB1/pBR322/pUC origin of replication
   3682..3735    +  CDS            lacI (fragment): lac repressor; lacI; The lac repressor binds to the lac operator to inhibit transcription in E. coli. This inhibition can be relieved by adding lactose or isopropyl-β-D-thiogalactopyranoside (IPTG).
