>Addgene plasmid #89172 | pT7-NSP5SA11 | addgene full sequence | sequence record 176191 | Addgene NGS Result
AAGACGATTCATTCTTATATATAGTTGAAGGAATAGAAGGAAGACTCGTCACGTCAATACTGAGAGACAT
CACTGTAGCGCTTTAAAAGCCTATAGTGAGTCGTATTAACCGGGATCGATATCCCCCTGCATTAATGAAT
CGGCCAATGCGCGGGGAGAGGCGGTTTGCGTATTGGGCGCTCTTCCGCTTCCTCGCTCACTGACTCGCTG
CGCTCGGTCGTTCGGCTGCGGCGAGCGGTATCAGCTCACTCAAAGGCGGTAATACGGTTATCCACAGAAT
CAGGGGATAACGCAGGAAAGAACATGTGAGCAAAAGGCCAGCAAAAGGCCAGGAACCGTAAAAAGGCCGC
GTTGCTGGCGTTTTTCCATAGGCTCCGCCCCCCTGACGAGCATCACAAAAATCGACGCTCAAGTCAGAGG
TGGCGAAACCCGACAGGACTATAAAGATACCAGGCGTTTCCCCCTGGAAGCTCCCTCGTGCGCTCTCCTG
TTCCGACCCTGCCGCTTACCGGATACCTGTCCGCCTTTCTCCCTTCGGGAAGCGTGGCGCTTTCTCATAG
CTCACGCTGTAGGTATCTCAGTTCGGTGTAGGTCGTTCGCTCCAAGCTGGGCTGTGTGCACGAACCCCCC
GTTCAGCCCGACCGCTGCGCCTTATCCGGTAACTATCGTCTTGAGTCCAACCCGGTAAGACACGACTTAT
CGCCACTGGCAGCAGCCACTGGTAACAGGATTAGCAGAGCGAGGTATGTAGGCGGTGCTACAGAGTTCTT
GAAGTGGTGGCCTAACTACGGCTACACTAGAAGAACAGTATTTGGTATCTGCGCTCTGCTGAAGCCAGTT
ACCTTCGGAAAAAGAGTTGGTAGCTCTTGATCCGGCAAACAAACCACCGCTGGTAGCGGTGGTTTTTTTG
TTTGCAAGCAGCAGATTACGCGCAGAAAAAAAGGATCTCAAGAAGATCCTTTGATCTTTTCTACGGGGTC
TGACGCTCAGTGGAACGAAAACTCACGTTAAGGGATTTTGGTCATGAGATTATCAAAAAGGATCTTCACC
TAGATCCTTTTAAATTAAAAATGAAGTTTTAAATCAATCTAAAGTATATATGAGTAAACTTGGTCTGACA
GTTACCAATGCTTAATCAGTGAGGCACCTATCTCAGCGATCTGTCTATTTCGTTCATCCATAGTTGCCTG
ACTCCCCGTCGTGTAGATAACTACGATACGGGAGGGCTTACCATCTGGCCCCAGTGCTGCAATGATACCG
CGAGACCCACGCTCACCGGCTCCAGATTTATCAGCAATAAACCAGCCAGCCGGAAGGGCCGAGCGCAGAA
GTGGTCCTGCAACTTTATCCGCCTCCATCCAGTCTATTAATTGTTGCCGGGAAGCTAGAGTAAGTAGTTC
GCCAGTTAATAGTTTGCGCAACGTTGTTGCCATTGCTACAGGCATCGTGGTGTCACGCTCGTCGTTTGGT
ATGGCTTCATTCAGCTCCGGTTCCCAACGATCAAGGCGAGTTACATGATCCCCCATGTTGTGCAAAAAAG
CGGTTAGCTCCTTCGGTCCTCCGATCGTTGTCAGAAGTAAGTTGGCCGCAGTGTTATCACTCATGGTTAT
GGCAGCACTGCATAATTCTCTTACTGTCATGCCATCCGTAAGATGCTTTTCTGTGACTGGTGAGTACTCA
ACCAAGTCATTCTGAGAATAGTGTATGCGGCGACCGAGTTGCTCTTGCCCGGCGTCAATACGGGATAATA
CCGCGCCACATAGCAGAACTTTAAAAGTGCTCATCATTGGAAAACGTTCTTCGGGGCGAAAACTCTCAAG
GATCTTACCGCTGTTGAGATCCAGTTCGATGTAACCCACTCGTGCACCCAACTGATCTTCAGCATCTTTT
ACTTTCACCAGCGTTTCTGGGTGAGCAAAAACAGGAAGGCAAAATGCCGCAAAAAAGGGAATAAGGGCGA
CACGGAAATGTTGAATACTCATACTCTTCCTTTTTCAATATTATTGAAGCATTTATCAGGGTTATTGTCT
CATGAGCGGATACATATTTGAATGTATTTAGAAAAATAAACAAATAGGGGTTCCGCGCACATTTCCCCGA
AAAGTGCCACCTGACGTCTAAGAAACCATTATTATCATGACATTAACCTATAAAAATAGGCGTATCACGA
GGCCCTTTCGTCTCGCGCGTTTCGGTGATGACGGTGAAAACCTCTGACACATGCAGCTCCCGGAGACGGT
CACAGCTTGTCTGTAAGCGGATGCCGGGAGCAGACAAGCCCGTCAGGGCGCGTCAGCGGGTGTTGGCGGG
TGTCGGGGCTGGCTTAACTATGCGGCATCAGAGCAGATTGTACTGAGAGTGCACCATTCGACGCTCTCCC
TTATGCGACTCCTGCATTAAGAAGCAGCCCAGTAGTAGGTTGAGGCCGTTGAGCACCGCCGCCGCAAGGA
ATGGTGCAAGGAGATGGCGCCCAACAGTCCCCCGGCCACGGGGCCTGCCACCATACCCACGCCGAAACAA
GCGCTCATGAGCCCGAAGTGGCGAGCCCGATCTTCCCCATCGGTGATGTCGGCGATATAGGCGCCAGCAA
CCGCACCTGTGGCGCCGGTGATGCCGGCCACGATGCGTCCGGCGTAGAGGATCTGGCTAGCGATGACCCT
GCTGATTGGTTCGCTGACCATTTCCGGGTGCGGGACGGCGTTACCAGAAACTCAGAAGGTTCGTCCAACC
AAACCGACTCTGACGGCAGTTTACGAGAGAGATGATAGGGTCTGCTTCAGTAAGCCAGATGCTACACAAT
TAGGCTTGTACATATTGTCGTTAGAACGCGGCTACAATTAATACATAACCTTATGTATCATACACATACG
ATTTAGGTGACACTATAGAATACAAGCTTGCATGCCTGCAGGTCGACTCTAGAGGATCTCGATCCGGATA
TAGTTCCTCCTTTCAGCAAAAAACCCCTCAAGACCCGTTTAGAGGCCCCAAGGGGTTATGCTAGTTATTG
CTCAGCGGTGGCAGCAGCCAACTCAGCTTCCTTTCGGGCTTTGTTAGCAGCCGGATCCTTTTTTTTGAGC
TCTCCCTTAGCCATCCGAGTGGACGACGTCCTCCTTCGGATGCCCAGGTCGGACCGCGAGGAGGTGGAGA
TGCCATGCCGACCCGGTCACAAAACGGGAGTGGGGAGCTCCCTAGTGTGTTCCCAGGTCAGACTTACAAA
TCTTCAATCAATTGCATTGCGACTTGTTTCATTCTCATTCTTAATGCGAAGTATTTCTTCTTATATTTAC
AGTTCTTACATTTACCATCATCACTATCTGAATCATCCAGTACATAATCATCTGAATCAGACTCTGCTTC
AATTCTTGGGTAGTGCTTCCTACTTTTATGGTTTTGTTTTGATTTCTCCTTTTTAGTATCCGTAGATATT
GATATTGATGAGTCCAAATTAGCTTTTACTTTTAAGCCTTTATTTAAGGAGAAATCCACTTGATCGCATC
CGACATTACTTGAAGGTCGTGATTGTGCTGATGAATCCATAGACACGCCAGCGTCTGCGTTTGTCTTAAC
TGCATTCGATCTAATCGAAAAACTGGTGAGTGGATCGTTTGAAGCAGAATCAGATGGTCCAATATCCTCT
GGAGACTTCGACAGCATGTATTTATTGAATGCTTCTGCATCTGGTGAAATGTACTGTTCACTCCTACCAA
TAGATTTTCCAGAAAGAGTTGACGTTGTTG
Features (pLannotate 1.2.2; 14 found; start..end, strand, type, name):
     90..108     -  promoter       T7 promoter: promoter for bacteriophage T7 RNA polymerase
    127..180     -  CDS            lacI (fragment): lac repressor; lacI; The lac repressor binds to the lac operator to inhibit transcription in E. coli. This inhibition can be relieved by adding lactose or isopropyl-β-D-thiogalactopyranoside (IPTG).
    363..951     -  rep_origin     ori: high-copy-number ColE1/pMB1/pBR322/pUC origin of replication
   1122..1982    -  CDS            AmpR: β-lactamase; bla; confers resistance to ampicillin, carbenicillin, and related antibiotics
   1983..2087    -  promoter       AmpR promoter: bla
   2182..2217    +  CDS            rop (fragment): Rop protein, which maintains plasmids at low copy number; rop
   2319..2367    +  misc_feature   bom (fragment): basis of mobility region from pBR322
   2368..2643    -  CDS            TcR (fragment): tetracycline efflux protein; tet; confers resistance to tetracycline
   2871..2889    +  promoter       SP6 promoter: promoter for bacteriophage SP6 RNA polymerase
   2894..2928    -  misc_feature   MCS (fragment): pUC18/19 multiple cloning site
   2957..3004    -  terminator     T7 terminator: transcription terminator for bacteriophage T7 RNA polymerase
   3012..3061    -  CDS            SET1 (fragment): solubility-enhancement tag derived from T7 phage gene 10B
   3074..3165    -  ncRNA          HDV ribozyme: Accession: RF00094 - Hepatitis delta virus ribozyme
   3217..70      -  CDS            NSP5_ROTSH (across the origin): Experimental evidence at protein level: Swiss-Prot protein existence level 1. Plays an essential role in the viral genome replication. Participates, together with NSP2, in the formation of viral factories (viroplasms) which are large inclusions in the host cytoplasm where replication intermediates are assembled and viral RNA replication takes place. Orchestrates the recruitment of viroplasmic proteins such as capsid proteins to these factories. From Rotavirus A (isolate RVA/Monkey/South Africa/SA11-H96/1958/G3P5B[2]) (RV-A) (Simian Agent 11 (isolate SI/South Africa/H96/58)).
