[The description below was written by a language model from this plasmid's Addgene catalogue record and pLannotate feature annotations shown in this document.]
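Description:
pT7-NSP5SA11 is a small (about 3.7 kb), high-copy plasmid built on the p3E5 backbone and catalogued as a mammalian expression vector. It carries the NSP5 gene segment of simian rotavirus strain SA11. It is propagated in E. coli through a ColE1/pUC-type origin and selected with ampicillin via the bla gene and its native promoter. Short annotated fragments of lacI, rop, bom, the tetracycline resistance gene, a T7 gene 10-derived tag, a pUC polylinker, and an SP6 promoter appear to be non-functional remnants of the vector's pBR322/pET-type ancestry rather than working parts.

The payload is a 667 bp rotavirus cDNA placed by Gibson assembly directly downstream of a bacteriophage T7 promoter and immediately followed by a hepatitis delta virus ribozyme and a T7 terminator. The NSP5 open reading frame occupies most of the insert, with short flanking sequences on either side, consistent with a gene segment including its untranslated ends. In this arrangement, T7 RNA polymerase starts transcription near the 5′ end of the viral sequence. Self-cleavage by the ribozyme then trims the transcript to give a defined 3′ end, so the RNA resembles a native viral positive-sense transcript rather than a conventional polyadenylated mRNA. There is no mammalian promoter, so expression in mammalian cells depends on T7 polymerase being supplied in trans.

NSP5 acts with NSP2 to form viroplasms, the cytoplasmic factories where rotavirus RNA is replicated and assembled. The associated publication describes an entirely plasmid-based reverse genetics system for rotaviruses, which indicates this plasmid serves as the NSP5 segment rescue construct in that system. The depositor and sequencing-derived records show the same features in opposite orientations and differ by one nucleotide in length.
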