Addgene plasmid #89172: pT7-NSP5SA11
Purpose: Express Rotavirus SA11 NSP5 in mammalian cells
Depositing lab: Takeshi Kobayashi. Depositing organization: The University of Osaka. Publication: Entirely plasmid-based reverse genetics system for rotaviruses. Kanai Y, Komoto S, Kawagishi T, Nouda R, Nagasawa N, Onishi M, Matsuura Y, Taniguchi K, Kobayashi T. Proc Natl Acad Sci U S A. 2017 Jan 30. pii: 201618424. doi: 10.1073/pnas.1618424114. PubMed 28137864.
Backbone
  Vector backbone: p3E5
  Backbone size w/o insert (bp): 3074
  Total vector size (bp): 3741
  Vector type: Mammalian Expression
Growth in bacteria
  Bacterial resistance: Ampicillin, 100 μg/mL
  Growth temperature: 37°C
  Growth strain: DH5alpha
  Copy number: High Copy
Gene/Insert
  Gene/Insert name: Rotavirus SA11 NSP5
  Species: Rotavirus SA11
  Insert size (bp): 667
  GenBank ID: LC178574
  Promoter: T7 promotor
  Cloning method: Gibson Cloning
  Sequencing primers: 5′ T7 forward CTGTGGATAACCGTATTACCG; 3′ T7 terminal GCTAGTTATTGCTCAGCGG
Terms and licenses: Academic/Nonprofit Terms; Industry Terms: Not Available to Industry
How to cite: pT7-NSP5SA11 was a gift from Takeshi Kobayashi (Addgene plasmid # 89172 ; http://n2t.net/addgene:89172 ; RRID:Addgene_89172)
